>Addgene plasmid #48096 | pQH | depositor full sequence | sequence record 69227 | pQH sequence 7493 bps
GACCCTTTCCGACGCTCACCGGGCTGGTTGCCCTCGCCGCTGGGCTGGCGGCCGTCTATGGCCCTGCAAA
CGCGCCAGAAACGCCGTCGAAGCCGTGTGCGAGACACCGCGGCCGCCGGCGTTGTGGATACCTCGCGGAA
AACTTGGCCCTCACTGACAGATGAGGGGCGGACGTTGACACTTGAGGGGCCGACTCACCCGGCGCGGCGT
TGACAGATGAGGGGCAGGCTCGATTTCGGCCGGCGACGTGGAGCTGGCCAGCCTCGCAAATCGGCGAAAA
CGCCTGATTTTACGCGAGTTTCCCACAGATGATGTGGACAAGCCTGGGGATAAGTGCCCTGCGGTATTGA
CACTTGAGGGGCGCGACTACTGACAGATGAGGGGCGCGATCCTTGACACTTGAGGGGCAGAGTGCTGACA
GATGAGGGGCGCACCTATTGACATTTGAGGGGCTGTCCACAGGCAGAAAATCCAGCATTTGCAAGGGTTT
CCGCCCGTTTTTCGGCCACCGCTAACCTGTCTTTTAACCTGCTTTTAAACCAATATTTATAAACCTTGTT
TTTAACCAGGGCTGCGCCCTGTGCGCGTGACCGCGCACGCCGAAGGGGGGTGCCCCCCCTTCTCGAACCC
TCCCGGCCCGCTAACGCGGGCCTCCCATCCCCCCAGGGGCTGCGCCCCTCGGCCGCGAACGGCCTCACCC
CAAAAATGGCAGCCAAGCTGACCACTTCTGCGCTCGGCCCTTCCGGCTGGCTGGTTTATTGCTGATAAAT
CTGGAGCCGGTGAGCGTGGGTCTCGCGGTATCATTGCAGCACTGGGGCCAGATGGTAAGCCCTCCCGTAT
CGTAGTTATCTACACGACGGGGAGTCAGGCAACTATGGATGAACGAAATAGACAGATCGCTGAGATAGGT
GCCTCACTGATTAAGCATTGGTAACTGTCAGACCAAGTTTACTCATATATACTTTAGATTGATTTAAAAC
TTCATTTTTAATTTAAAAGGATCTAGGTGAAGATCCTTTTTGATAATCTCATGACCAAAATCCCTTAACG
TGAGTTTTCGTTCCACTGAGCGTCAGACCCCGTAGAAAAGATCAAAGGATCTTCTTGAGATCCTTTTTTT
CTGCGCGTAATCTGCTGCTTGCAAACAAAAAAACCACCGCTACCAGCGGTGGTTTGTTTGCCGGATCAAG
AGCTACCAACTCTTTTTCCGAAGGTAACTGGCTTCAGCAGAGCGCAGATACCAAATACTGTCCTTCTAGT
GTAGCCGTAGTTAGGCCACCACTTCAAGAACTCTGTAGCACCGCCTACATACCTCGCTCTGCTAATCCTG
TTACCAGTGGCTGCTGCCAGTGGCGATAAGTCGTGTCTTACCGGGTTGGACTCAAGACGATAGTTACCGG
ATAAGGCGCAGCGGTCGGGCTGAACGGGGGGTTCGTGCACACAGCCCAGCTTGGAGCGAACGACCTACAC
CGAACTGAGATACCTACAGCGTGAGCTATGAGAAAGCGCCACGCTTCCCGAAGGGAGAAAGGCGGACAGG
TATCCGGTAAGCGGCAGGGTCGGAACAGGAGAGCGCACGAGGGAGCTTCCAGGGGGAAACGCCTGGTATC
TTTATAGTCCTGTCGGGTTTCGCCACCTCTGACTTGAGCGTCGATTTTTGTGATGCTCGTCAGGGGGGCG
GAGCCTATGGAAAAACGCCAGCAACGCGGCCTTTTTACGGTTCCTGGCCTTTTGCTGGCCTTTTGCTCAC
ATGTTCAGCGCTTGAACTTGGCGTAGCGCTCGCGGGCGATTTCCAGGGTCGAGTTGCGGACGCGCTCGAA
GCGCTCCTTGTCCTTCTGCCACAGCGAGCGGACCGCCAGGCCGCGGACCGAGTTGAAGATCAGCCACAGG
ATGTCCTCCGCGTCGTCGCGGCTCAGGCCGCGCGACACCAGCACGCCCAGCCACATATCCTCGACGACGA
AGCGGTTGCGCTCGACGGTGCGCTGGATGCCCTCGCGCAGCGCCGGGTCGCGGTCGGCGGCCACGATCAG
GTCCAGCGAGATCGAGAAGTCGTCGTCCAGGAAGAACTCGGCGGCGTCGTCCAGCATCTGCTGGATGACG
TCGTCCTCGGGCTTCAGCTTGGCCAGGCGGGCGCGGCTGCGCTCGGTGATCTGCTCGTACAGCCACTCGA
AGGTGGCCAGCAGCAGTTCCAGCTTGGTCGGGAAGTGGTGCGACTGGGCGCCGCGGCTGACGCCGGCGGC
GCCCGGGACGTCGGCGATGCGGAAGCCGGCATAGCCCTTCTCGCGCAGGACGCCCAGGGCGGCGGCGATC
AGCTTGCCCTGGGTTTCCATCGCGCGCTCGGCCTGGGTGCGGCGCTTCGGCGACATGATGACCATTCGGG
GTCTCTCCCTGCTAGCATCAGGGTTATTGTATCATGAGCGGATACATATGTCAATGTACCGGAACAAACA
GACAATCTGGTCTGTTTGTACATGGTTGACGGATCGCCGCGAAGCCGCTAACTGCGCCGGTTAACAAACA
GACAATCTGGTCTGTTTGTAACTAGTAGAGGAAGCTTCCGCATGTACCCGTACGACGTCCCGGACTACGC
CATTAATATGACTCTAGAAGATCTCGAGGTACCGAGCTCCAATTGGGATCCGGACTACAAGGACCACGAC
GGCGACTATAAGGACCACGACATCGACTACAAGGATGACGACGACAAGTGAGGATCCGGTGAAGTGACCC
GCAAAAAAAAAGGCCAGGGGATCGCTCCCCCGGCCTTTTTTTTGAATTCACTGGCCGTCGTTTTACAACG
TCGTGACTGGGAAAACCCTGGCGTTACCCAACTTAATCGCCTTGCAGCACATCCCCCTTTCGCCAGCTGG
CGTAATAGCGAAGAGGCCCGCACCGATCGCCCTTCCCAACAGTTGCGCAGCCTGAATGGCGAATGGCGCC
TGATGCGGTATTTTCTCCTTACGCATCTGTGCGGTATTTCACACCGCATATGGTGCACTCTCAGTACAAT
CTGCTCTGATGCCGCATAGTTAAGCCAGCCCCGACACCCGCCAACACCCGCTGACGCGCCCTGACGGGCT
TGTCTGCTCCCGGCATCCGCTTACAGACAAGCTGTGACCGTCTCCGGGAGCTGCATGTGTCAGAGGTTTT
CACCGTCATCACCGAAACGCGCGAGACGAAAGGGCCTCGTGATACGCCTATTTTTATAGGTTAATGTCAT
GATAATAATGGTTTCTTAGCACCCTTTCTCGGTCCTTCAACGTTCCTGACAACGAGCCTCCTTTTCGCCA
ATCCATCGACAATCACCGCGAGTCCCTGCTCGAACGCTGCGTCCGGACCGGCTTCGTCGAAGGCGTCTAT
CGCGGCCCGCAACAGCGGCGAGAGCGGAGCCTGTTCAACGGTGCCGCCGCGCTCGCCGGCATCGCTGTCG
CCGGCCTGCTCCTCAAGCACGGCCCCAACAGTGAAGTAGCTGATTGTCATCAGCGCATTGACGGCGTCCC
CGGCCGAAAAACCCGCCTCGCAGAGGAAGCGAAGCTGCGCGTCGGCCGTTTCCATCTGCGGTGCGCCCGG
TCGCGTGCCGGCATGGATGCGCGCGCCATCGCGGTAGGCGAGCAGCGCCTGCCTGAAGCTGCGGGCATTC
CCGATCAGAAATGAGCGCCAGTCGTCGTCGGCTCTCGGCACCGAATGCGTATGATTCTCCGCCAGCATGG
CTTCGGCCAGTGCGTCGAGCAGCGCCCGCTTGTTCCTGAAGTGCCAGTAAAGCGCCGGCTGCTGAACCCC
CAACCGTTCCGCCAGTTTGCGTGTCGTCAGACCGTCTACGCCGACCTCGTTCAACAGGTCCAGGGCGGCA
CGGATCACTGTATTCGGCTGCAACTTTGTCATGATTGACACTTTATCACTGATAAACATAATATGTCCAC
CAACTTATCAGTGATAAAGAATCCGCGCGTTCAATCGGACCAGCGGAGGCTGGTCCGGAGGCCAGACGTG
AAACCCAACATACCCCTGATCGTAATTCTGAGCACTGTCGCGCTCGACGCTGTCGGCATCGGCCTGATTA
TGCCGGTGCTGCCGGGCCTCCTGCGCGATCTGGTTCACTCGAACGACGTCACCGCCCACTATGGCATTCT
GCTGGCGCTGTATGCGTTGGTGCAATTTGCCTGCGCACCTGTGCTGGGCGCGCTGTCGGATCGTTTCGGG
CGGCGGCCAATCTTGCTCGTCTCGCTGGCCGGCGCCACTGTCGACTACGCCATCATGGCGACAGCGCCTT
TCCTTTGGGTTCTCTATATCGGGCGGATCGTGGCCGGCATCACCGGGGCGACTGGGGCGGTAGCCGGCGC
TTATATTGCCGATATCACTGATGGCGATGAGCGCGCGCGGCACTTCGGCTTCATGAGCGCCTGTTTCGGG
TTCGGGATGGTCGCGGGACCTGTGCTCGGTGGGCTGATGGGCGGTTTCTCCCCCCACGCTCCGTTCTTCG
CCGCGGCAGCCTTGAACGGCCTCAATTTCCTGACGGGCTGTTTCCTTTTGCCGGAGTCGCACAAAGGCGA
ACGCCGGCCGTTACGCCGGGAGGCTCTCAACCCGCTCGCTTCGTTCCGGTGGGCCCGGGGCATGACCGTC
GTCGCCGCCCTGATGGCGGTCTTCTTCATCATGCAACTTGTCGGACAGGTGCCGGCCGCGCTTTGGGTCA
TTTTCGGCGAGGATCGCTTTCACTGGGACGCGACCACGATCGGCATTTCGCTTGCCGCATTTGGCATTCT
GCATTCACTCGCCCAGGCAATGATCACCGGCCCTGTAGCCGCCCGGCTCGGCGAAAGGCGGGCACTCATG
CTCGGAATGATTGCCGACGGCACAGGCTACATCCTGCTTGCCTTCGCGACACGGGGATGGATGGCGTTCC
CGATCATGGTCCTGCTTGCTTCGGGTGGCATCGGAATGCCGGCGCTGCAAGCAATGTTGTCCAGGCAGGT
GGATGAGGAACGTCAGGGGCAGCTGCAAGGCTCACTGGCGGCGCTCACCAGCCTGACCTCGATCGTCGGA
CCCCTCCTCTTCACGGCGATCTATGCGGCTTCTATAACAACGTGGAACGGGTGGGCATGGATTGCAGGCG
CTGCCCTCTACTTGCTCTGCCTGCCGGCGCTGCGTCGCGGGCTTTGGAGCGGCGCAGGGCAACGAGCCGA
TCGCTGATCGTGGAAACGATAGGCCTATGCCATGCGGGTCAAGGCGACTTCCGGCAAGCTATACGCGCCC
TAGAATTGTCAATTTTAATCCTCTGTTTATCGGCAGTTCGTAGAGCGCGCCGTGCGTCCCGAGCGATACT
GAGCGAAGCAAGTGCGTCGAGCAGTGCCCGCTTGTTCCTGAAATGCCAGTAAAGCGCTGGCTGCTGAACC
CCCAGCCGGAACTGACCCCACAAGGCCCTAGCGTTTGCAATGCACCAGGTCATCATTGACCCAGGCGTGT
TCCACCAGGCCGCTGCCTCGCAACTCTTCGCAGGCTTCGCCGACCTGCTCGCGCCACTTCTTCACGCGGG
TGGAATCCGATCCGCACATGAGGCGGAAGGTTTCCAGCTTGAGCGGGTACGGCTCCCGGTGCGAGCTGAA
ATAGTCGAACATCCGTCGGGCCGTCGGCGACAGCTTGCGGTACTTCTCCCATATGAATTTCGTGTAGTGG
TCGCCAGCAAACAGCACGACGATTTCCTCGTCGATCAGGACCTGGCAACGGGACGTTTTCTTGCCACGGT
CCAGGACGCGGAAGCGGTGCAGCAGCGACACCGATTCCAGGTGCCCAACGCGGTCGGACGTGAAGCCCAT
CGCCGTCGCCTGTAGGCGCGACAGGCATTCCTCGGCCTTCGTGTAATACCGGCCATTGATCGACCAGCCC
AGGTCCTGGCAAAGCTCGTAGAACGTGAAGGTGATCGGCTCGCCGATAGGGGTGCGCTTCGCGTACTCCA
ACACCTGCTGCCACACCAGTTCGTCATCGTCGGCCCGCAGCTCGACGCCGGTGTAGGTGATCTTCACGTC
CTTGTTGACGTGGAAAATGACCTTGTTTTGCAGCGCCTCGCGCGGGATTTTCTTGTTGCGCGTGGTGAAC
AGGGCAGAGCGGGCCGTGTCGTTTGGCATCGCTCGCATCGTGTCCGGCCACGGCGCAATATCGAACAAGG
AAAGCTGCATTTCCTTGATCTGCTGCTTCGTGTGTTTCAGCAACGCGGCCTGCTTGGCCTCGCTGACCTG
TTTTGCCAGGTCCTCGCCGGCGGTTTTTCGCTTCTTGGTCGTCATAGTTCCTCGCGTGTCGATGGTCATC
GACTTCGCCAAACCTGCCGCCTCCTGTTCGAGACGACGCGAACGCTCCACGGCGGCCGATGGCGCGGGCA
GGGCAGGGGGAGCCAGTTGCACGCTGTCGCGCTCGATCTTGGCCGTAGCTTGCTGGACCATCGAGCCGAC
GGACTGGAAGGTTTCGCGGGGCGCACGCATGACGGTGCGGCTTGCGATGGTTTCGGCATCCTCGGCGGAA
AACCCCGCGTCGATCAGTTCTTGCCTGTATGCCTTCCGGTCAAACGTCCGATTCATTCACCCTCCTTGCG
GGATTGCCCCGACTCACGCCGGGGCAATGTGCCCTTATTCCTGATTTGACCCGCCTGGTGCCTTGGTGTC
CAGATAATCCACCTTATCGGCAATGAAGTCGGTCCCGTAGACCGTCTGGCCGTCCTTCTCGTACTTGGTA
TTCCGAATCTTGCCCTGCACGAATACCAGCTCCGCGAAGTCGCTCTTCTTGATGGAGCGCATGGGGACGT
GCTTGGCAATCACGCGCACCCCCCGGCCGTTTTAGCGGCTAAAAAAGTCATGGCTCTGCCCTCGGGCGGA
CCACGCCCATCATGACCTTGCCAAGCTCGTCCTGCTTCTCTTCGATCTTCGCCAGCAGGGCGAGGATCGT
GGCATCACCGAACCGCGCCGTGCGCGGGTCGTCGGTGAGCCAGAGTTTCAGCAGGCCGCCCAGGCGGCCC
AGGTCGCCATTGATGCGGGCCAGCTCGCGGACGTGCTCATAGTCCACGACGCCCGTGATTTTGTAGCCCT
GGCCGACGGCCAGCAGGTAGGCCTACAGGCTCATGCCGGCCGCCGCCGCCTTTTCCTCAATCGCTCTTCG
TTCGTCTGGAAGGCAGTACACCTTGATAGGTGGGCTGCCCTTCCTGGTTGGCTTGGTTTCATCAGCCATC
CGCTTGCCCTCATCTGTTACGCCGGCGGTAGCCGGCCAGCCTCGCAGAGCAGGATTCCCGTTGAGCACCG
CCAGGTGCGAATAAGGGACAGTGAAGAAGGAACACCCGCTCGCGGGTGGGCCTACTTCACCTATCCTGCC
CGGCTGACGCCGTTGGATACACCAAGGAAAGTCTACACGAACCCTTTGGCAAAATCCTGTATATCGTGCG
AAAAAGGATGGATATACCGAAAAAATCGCTATAATGACCCCGAAGCAGGGTTATGCAGCGGAAAAGATCC
GTC
Features (pLannotate 1.2.2; 18 found; start..end, strand, type, name):
     11..642     +  rep_origin     oriV: incP origin of replication
    720..933     +  CDS            bla(M) (fragment): β-lactamase lacking the signal sequence; bla(M); allows cytosolic expression of β-lactamase
   1105..1693    +  rep_origin     ori: high-copy-number ColE1/pMB1/pBR322/pUC origin of replication
   1758..2366    -  CDS            cymR: CYMR_PSEPU - Experimental evidence at transcript level: Swiss-Prot protein existence level 2. Involved in the repression of the cym and cmt operons which are responsible of the p-cymene degradation. From Pseudomonas putida (Arthrobacter siderocapsulatus).
   2397..2428    -  promoter       AmpR promoter (fragment): bla
   2443..2470    +  protein_bind   CuO: CymR-binding P2 operator sequence from the p-cmt operon of Pseudomonas putida (Mullick et al., 2006) CymR
   2513..2540    +  protein_bind   CuO: CymR-binding P2 operator sequence from the p-cmt operon of Pseudomonas putida (Mullick et al., 2006) CymR
   2682..2704    +  CDS            3xFLAG (fragment): three tandem FLAG® epitope tags
   2776..2933    +  CDS            lacZα (fragment): LacZα fragment of β-galactosidase; lacZ fragment
   2939..3038    -  misc_feature   bom (fragment): basis of mobility region from pBR322
   3140..3175    -  CDS            rop (fragment): Rop protein, which maintains plasmids at low copy number; rop
   3240..3882    -  CDS            TetR (fragment): tetracycline resistance regulatory protein; tetR
   3988..5187    +  CDS            TcR: tetracycline efflux protein; tetA; confers resistance to tetracycline
   5246..5398    -  CDS            tetR (fragment): TETR1_ECOLX - Experimental evidence at protein level: Swiss-Prot protein existence level 1. TetR is the repressor of the tetracycline resistance element; its N-terminal region forms a helix-turn-helix structure and binds DNA. Binding of tetracycline to TetR reduces the repressor affinity for the tetracycline resistance gene (tetA) promoter operator sites. From Escherichia coli.
   5418..6566    -  CDS            trfA: trans-acting replication protein that binds to and activates oriV
   6696..6800    -  CDS            traI (fragment): TRAI6_ECOLX - Experimental evidence at protein level: Swiss-Prot protein existence level 1. The initiation process of transfer DNA synthesis requires the interaction of at least three plasmid-specific components (TraH, I, and J) at the transfer origin resulting in the assembly of a specialised nucleoprotein complex - the relaxosome. Site- and strand-specific cleavage at the transfer origin is dependent on TraI and TraJ. From Escherichia coli.
   6838..7209    -  CDS            traJ: oriT-recognizing protein; traJ
   7242..7351    -  oriT           oriT: incP origin of transfer
