[The description below was written by a language model from this plasmid's Addgene catalogue record and pLannotate feature annotations shown in this document.]
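Description:
pQH is an empty bacterial expression backbone for cumate-inducible production of epitope-tagged proteins. It belongs to a vector set developed for sphingomonads and other Alphaproteobacteria, and is derived from pQF by replacing the N-terminal 3xFLAG tag with an HA tag. The catalogue lists an N-terminal HA tag and a C-terminal 3xFLAG tag on the backbone. The automated annotation detects only a short 3xFLAG fragment in the cloning region and does not call the HA tag. The recorded backbone size (7,535 bp) also differs slightly from the deposited sequence (7,493 nt).

Replication relies on two systems. One is the IncP (RK2-type) oriV with its trans-acting initiator trfA, which gives broad host range in Gram-negative bacteria. The other is a ColE1/pUC-type origin that supports propagation in E. coli. An IncP oriT with traJ and a traI fragment should allow the plasmid to be mobilised by conjugation from a donor strain that supplies the remaining transfer functions. Selection is by tetracycline, through the tetA efflux gene and its associated tetR regulator. The β-lactamase, lacZα, bom and rop annotations are fragments only, apparently left over from earlier construction steps.

The regulatory module carries cymR, the Pseudomonas putida repressor of the cym/cmt operons, oriented divergently from the expression cassette and preceded by a fragment of the bla promoter. The PQ5 promoter named in the record coincides with a region containing two CuO operator sites. CymR binds these operators and blocks transcription until cumate releases it, so a gene cloned downstream, in frame with the tags, is expressed on induction. The tags then allow detection or purification of the fusion protein.
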