Addgene plasmid #48096: pQH
Purpose: (Empty Backbone) Cumate-inducible expression of HA-tagged fusion protein
Depositing lab: Julia Vorholt. Depositing organization: ETH Zurich (Swiss Federal Institute of Technology). Publication: Cumate-inducible gene expression system for sphingomonads and other Alphaproteobacteria. Kaczmarczyk A, Vorholt JA, Francez-Charlot A. Appl Environ Microbiol. 2013 Nov;79(21):6795-802. doi: 10.1128/AEM.02296-13. Epub 2013 Aug 30. PubMed 23995928.
Backbone
  Vector backbone: pQF
  Backbone manufacturer: Andreas Kaczmarczyk
  Backbone size (bp): 7535
  Modifications to backbone: N-terminal 3xFLAG tag replaced by HA tag
  Vector type: Bacterial Expression
  Promoter: PQ5
  Tag / fusion protein: HA (N terminal on backbone); 3xFLAG (C terminal on backbone)
Growth in bacteria
  Bacterial resistance: Tetracycline, 10 μg/mL
  Growth temperature: 37°C
  Growth strain: Top10
  Copy number: Unknown
Terms and licenses: Academic/Nonprofit Terms; Industry Terms: Not Available to Industry
How to cite: pQH was a gift from Julia Vorholt (Addgene plasmid # 48096 ; http://n2t.net/addgene:48096 ; RRID:Addgene_48096)
