>Addgene plasmid #48096 | pQH | addgene partial sequence | sequence record 75813 | M13_pUC_fwd
GAATTCAAAAAAAAGGCCGGGGGAGCGATCCCCTGGCCTTTTTTTTTGCGGGTCACTTCACCGGATCCTC
ACTTGTCGTCGTCATCCTTGTAGTCGATGTCGTGGTCCTTATAGTCGCCGTCGTGGTCCTTGTAGTCCGG
ATCCCAATTGGAGCTCGGTACCTCGAGATCTTCTAGAGTCATATTAATGGCGTAGTCCGGGACGTCGTAC
GGGTACATGCGGAAGCTTCCTCTACTAGTTACAAACAGACCAGATTGTCTGTTTGTTAACCGGCGCAGTT
AGCGGCTTCGCGGCGATCCGTCAACCATGTACAAACAGACCAGATTGTCTGTTTGTTCCGGTACATTGAC
ATATGTATCCGCTCATGATACAATAACCCTGATGCTAGCAGGGAGAGACCCCGAATGGTCATCATGTCGC
CGAAGCGCCGCACCCAGGCCGAGCGCGCGATGGAAACCCAGGGCAAGCTGATCGCCGCCGCCCTGGGCGT
CCTGCGCGAGAAGGGCTATGCCGGCTTCCGCATCGCCGACGTCCCGGGCGCCGCCGG
